>Addgene plasmid #174020 | pDB4953 | addgene full sequence | sequence record 341700 | Addgene NGS Result
ACGACCGAGCGCAGCGAGTCAGTGAGCGAGGAAGCGGAAGAGCGCCCAATACGCAAACCGCCTCTCCCCG
CGCGTTGGCCGATTCATTAATGCAGCTGGCACGACAGGTTTCCCGACTGGAAAGCGGGCAGTGAGCGCAA
CGCAATTAATGTGAGTTAGCTCACTCATTAGGCACCCCAGGCTTTACACTTTATGCTTCCGGCTCGTATG
TTGTGTGGAATTGTGAGCGGATAACAATTTCACACAGGAAACAGCTATGACCATGATTACGCCAAGCTTG
CATGCCTGCAGGTCGATCGACTCTAGAGGATCAGAAAATTATCGCCATAAAAGACAGAATAAGTCATCAG
CGGTTGTTTCATTTCCTATATTTTTTTTTTATTTTTTTATTTTTTAATAAGGGAAAATTTAACGTCTAAG
GATACAGAAGATTGTTAGCACATTAAAGTAATAAAGGCTTAAGTAGTAAGTGCCTTAGCATGTTATTGTA
TTTCAAAGGACATAATCTAAAATAATAACAATATCATTTCTCACAAGTTATTCAATTTTCTTTTTTTTTT
CTAATAATATCAAGAATGTATTATTTGTTTGACATAAGTCAACTAATTTATTTAATATGCTGGATTAATC
TTGCAGACATGTAAATTAACAAGTTTTAGTCAAATAACGTTGAAGTTTCAATGAACTCAAATAATTTCTC
TTTTTTTTTATATAACCATAATCTGATTTATATTTTCCGCAGGGATCAACTGAAGTTATGACATTTGGAT
TGGATCACTTATAACCTTGGTCGCCAAATAATACAAAAATCAGCGTTATAAAACAAAGAAGGTTTTTGTT
AAGAAATTAATCCTCTTTCTTGATAAGAAAGTTGAACCGAAATTGCAGATACTGATATATGAAAATAATA
CCCACAATTTTGGGAATAGCGCAAGCCTCAATTTAAACAATAGGTGAGGACACATGATAATGACCTCAAT
GATTGTTAGAAGAAAAGAGCCTCATTACAAAATCGAAAAATGAATGGTTGGGTACAAGTTTCCAAAACAT
GGTAAAGTGGACTTTGCGTATGAGACGTAAATAGAAAAAAACACTTGTTATATGTTTTCTAGAATTATTG
TTGTCTCTTTATGGTTGGATGATGCAAAATAGTAATTTCGGTTAGTTGCTGTAAAACACCACGAGACAAA
TAGATATGGATATTTATTAAATCAGGAAAAACGTAACTCTCGGCTACTGGATGGTTCAGTCACCCAACGA
TTACTGGGGAGAGAAAACAGGGCAAAAGCAAAGCTTAAAGGAATCCGATTGTCATTCGGCAATGTGCAGC
GAAACTAAAAACCGGATAATGGACCTGTTAATCGAAACATTGAAGATAAAGGAAGAGGAATCCTGGCATA
TCATCAATTGAATAAGTTGAATTAATTATTTCAATCTCATTCTCACTTTCTGACTTATAGTCGCTTTGTT
AAAGCTAGCGGATCCATGTCTAAAGGTGAAGAATTATTCACTGGTGTTGTCCCAATTTTGGTTGAATTAG
ATGGTGATGTTAATGGTCACAAATTTTCTGTCTCCGGTGAAGGTGAAGGTGATGCTACTTACGGTAAATT
GACCTTAAAATTTATTTGTACTACTGGTAAATTGCCAGTTCCATGGCCAACCTTAGTCACTACTTTCGGT
TATGGTGTTCAATGTTTTGCGAGATACCCAGATCATATGAAACAACATGACTTTTTCAAGTCTGCCATGC
CAGAAGGTTATGTTCAAGAAAGAACTATTTTTTTCAAAGATGACGGTAACTACAAGACCAGAGCTGAAGT
CAAGTTTGAAGGTGATACCTTAGTTAATAGAATCGAATTAAAAGGTATTGATTTTAAAGAAGATGGTAAC
ATTTTAGGTCACAAATTGGAATACAACTATAACTCTCACAATGTTTACATCATGGCTGACAAACAAAAGA
ATGGTATCAAAGTTAACTTCAAAATTAGACACAACATTGAAGATGGTTCTGTTCAATTAGCTGACCATTA
TCAACAAAATACTCCAATTGGTGATGGTCCAGTCTTGTTACCAGACAACCATTACTTATCCACTCAATCT
GCCTTATCCAAAGATCCAAACGAAAAGAGAGACCACATGGTCTTGTTAGAATTTGTTACTGCTGCTGGTA
TTACCCATGGTATGGATGAATTGTACAAAAGATCTATGCAGTATTTGTGTCAGAGGTGTCATTCTTTGAT
AAATTTTAAAGATGTTTACGATGATGACTTGTTAAAGCTAAAAAATCTTCCGAAAAGTAGATTTGTTCAA
GCATCATCGTTGACAGAGATGAATGAGAGTGGGGAGAGTGATGATCAAATGAATTCTTCTTCTGAAGACT
ATCCAGCTCAGAGATTGCAACTTTACAAAAAAACAATAAGCGAAGGTGATTACAATTTTGATAATGTACC
ACCGCCCGAATTGAGGACGCCCACTTTAGATTCATTTGTTGTATTGCCAGCTGCTAAAGATGGCTATGAA
GAAGAAAAGAATTCGCCTGAAGAGGTGAATGATCTTTTTAGTTGGAAAATAGAAATTTATAACAGAATAT
TTGATCTTTTATCCTCTAAAACCAAAGTCGATCACCCTCTTTGTGTCGAATGTGCTGAGTTATTGACTGA
AGAGATGTCTAAAACATTAAGGGCCCTAAAAGAGGAAAAAAAAATGTATTTTAATTATGATAATTTCTTA
TCAAGTCAAACAGTGCATGAAGAAAATACTGCTGCGCTTGATTCTGAGATAGATGAATTAATGAAACAGA
TTAATGAGAAAGAAGAAAAGATCGAGGAAATTAGTGATGAAACAGACAAACTTCAAAAGTTGCTACGTGA
ATTGGACGAAGAAAAGGAAAAAGTTTATGCCGAGGAGCAAGAGTTCTACAATAATCTAAACCAATTTCAA
ATAAAAAAGCTGAGTTTAGAAAGACAATACGATTGTGCAAACTTGGAGTTTGAGCATAACTCTAGGAAGC
TCGAGAAGCTTCAGAAAATGAATGTTTTCAGTGATATTTTTTACATTTCTCATTATTCTGAGCCGAATGG
AGAGGGCTCTATTGCTACAATTAATGGCTTACGCTTGGGAAGGCTTCCAAGCCAGAAAGTTAATTGGGCT
GAGATAAATGCCGCTTGGGGGATGACTGTTTTACTATTAGATGTTTTGACTGAAAAGTTAGACTTTCATT
CCTCTTCCTATCAGCTGAAGCCTTTTGGCAGCCAATCTTTTATAATTCGTTTTGATCGCGATCCTAATGG
AAATCAAGTTAAACCAACAAAGCTAGATCTTTTTTCTAGCGGAGAGCTCAAAATATTTATGAATCGTAGA
TTTGACCAAGGCATGGTGGCTTTTCTGGATTACTTACATCAATTTGGCGATTTTTGTGCTGCTAAAACAC
CTTCAGCGGTTTTACCCTATGCCATTGAAAATGACCGTATCGGCGGAAAATGCATACGTTTAGCATTCAA
TCAGGACGAGAATTGGACTCGTGCGTTGAAGTTCGTCCTAACGGATATCAAATTTTTGGAAGCTTACGTT
TCTTCTCAGGACAAGCAGTCGAACTTTTAAAGATCTGGCGCGCCACTTCTAAATAAGCGAATTTCTTATG
ATTTATGATTTTTATTATTAAATAAGTTATAAAAAAAATAAGTGTATACAAATTTTAAAGTGACTCTTAG
GTTTTAAAACGAAAATTCTTATTCTTGAGTAACTCTTTCCTGTAGGTCAGGTTGCTTTCTCAGGTATAGT
ATGAGGTCGCTCTTATTGACCACACCTCTACCGGCAGATCCGCTAGGGATAACAGGGTAATATACTAGTA
AGATGATTCTTTTATCGTCGATAACGATGAGGATGTAGACGATTATGATGAGAGTGATTAGCTTCTAAAA
TTTGGTGTTTTCAAACGCTATTTACAGTACAATCTGAAAAAATTGGATGAACATTGTAAATGGTAGGATA
CGAGTTCCAATTAATGTATTTTTTAAGTATTACACTTAGCTTATTAATTTTATATATACATTCTACCTCT
GTGGGTTTAAAGACAACTCGTACACATACTCAAATTATTTATGAACATTATAATGCATATTCGTACTGTC
TATTAAACATTTTTTTGACATTAAAAATTTCGTTTACTAACGTAGAAAGCGCTGATAATTGAGGCTACTA
TTTTAATATCTAGAAACAAAGATTCATTAATTAATTAAGTAAGCTCCAGGATACTTGTATATTTCGTTAA
AAAAGCGCAATTTCAACAATTCCTATGAACATCCATGATTTCATCACAAAATCAAACATATCAGGATTTA
ACGTGAATTATTTGCTTTCTTGTGATTTTCATCTGATTTCTGGTCATTTACGTTACTGTAAACAAGCTTT
TTAAAAAAAGGATTTTTTACGCAATATTATCGATATCCCAATCTGTAGTATAAAAAGTGCAACAGTGTTG
AGTTTCCCGAAACCAGGCATTTTTGCGGTAGGGTCTGAAACTTTCACGAAACCATTTCACAACAAAACTT
CTTCAACAACATGTGTGCAAAGAAAATCGTCGTCTTACCAGGAGACCATATTGGCCCTGAAATTGTTGCT
TCTGCCTTGGAGGTTTTGAAAGTCGTTGAGAAGAAGCGACCTGAGTTAAAACTCGAGTTTGAAGAACACA
AGATTGGAGGTGCCTCTATTGATGCCTATGGAACCCCTTTGACTGACGAGACTGTGAAGGCTTGTTTGGA
AGCTGACGGTGTTCTTTTGGGTGCCGTTGGTGGTCCTGAATGGACCAACCCCAATTGTCGTCCTGAGCAA
GGTTTATTGAAGCTTCGTAAGAGTATGGGTGTTTGGGCCAACCTTCGACCTTGCAACTTTGCCAGCAAGT
CTTTAGTCAAGTACAGCCCTTTGAAGCCTGAAATCGTTGAAGGTGTCGATTTTTGTGTTGTACGAGAACT
TACTGGAGGTTGTTACTTTGGTGAGCGCACTGAGGACAACGGATCGGGTTATGCTATGGACACTTGGCCT
TACAGTTTGGAAGAAGTTTCTCGTATTGCTCGTTTGGCGGCCGCGGGCCCAACACCAATGTTTATAACCA
AGTTTTATCTTGTTTGTCTACATGGTATTTTACATTCATCTACATACATCTTTCATTGGCTTTGTACATA
GTTATCATTACAAGTCTAAAAAAATTCACTCTTTTCTTATTCAATGTCAATCCAAGAGAAAAGATTGTGG
TAATGTTGTAGGAGCATGTTTAATAAATTACTATAGCAAATTACTTTTTATTCCCAAGGTGTTTATCTAT
AATAGTTAATATTTTAGTCGCTACATAAAATTTTACCAAAGAGTACTTGTATACTAATTCTAAATGCCTT
CTGACATAAAACGCCTAGGAAAACAAACGCAAACAAGGCATCGACTTTTTCAATAACCAACCAAAAAAAT
TTTACATTAGTCTTTTTTTAATGCTGAGAAAGTCTTTGCTGATATGCCTTCCAACCAGCTTCTCTATATC
TCTTGGCTTCGACAACAGGATTACGACCAGCTCCATAGACTCCACGACCAACAATGATGATGTCGCTACC
GCAGTTTACAATCACTTCTTCAGGAGTACGATATTGCTGTCCCAGCCCGTCTCCTTTAACATCCAAGCCG
ATACCAGGGGACATAGTTATGTAGTCGCTTTGAAGGTTAGGAAATCGACGACCAGCTATAAAGCCAAAGC
AAAAATCGGTATGCTTCTCAAACCATTCTAAGGTTTTCTCTGTGTAGGAACCAGTAGCCAAAGAGCCTTT
GGAAGACATTTCAGCCAAAAGCAAGAGACCACGTCCCAAAGGTAAACCAACTTCTTTGAGGCCTTGTATA
ATACCCTCGCCTGGCACTGTATGGCAATTTGTGATATGAGCCCAAGAAGCAATTTTGTACACACCAGATG
CATATTGTAGCTTGACGGTATTTCCAATGTCTGCGAATTTGCGATCCTCAAAGATAAGAAAACGATGCTT
TTTACCTAAGGCCACCAGTTTTTCTACCATATCCTGGTCGAAATCCTCGACAACGTCAATATGTGTCTTG
ATAACACAGACATAGGGTCCAATTTTATCTACCAATTCTAAGATTTCGGATTTCTTCGTCAAATCGACCG
CGACTGACAAGTTGCTTTGCTTTTCTTCCATCAAAGCCAACAATTCCTTGGCAATGGGATTTTTCATCCC
CTCAGCTCTAGCTGAATAGCTTTGAAATACTCTAGCATCCATAACTTTGCTTTTAAACCTTTAATTTCGA
TCCAAGCAAAAAAGAGGTTCTTGGTAGGACAATACGGTAAGAAAACACGACATGTGCAGAGATGCCGACG
AAGCATAGTTAAACTGGGATGGTAAAATCAATTAAGAATTTATAAAGACAAAATTGTATAAGTCTCTAAA
ACATCTTAATTATACCTCACAGAACTATCTAAAATATATTCACAAAGTGCAAACATTATCATGAAAAAGA
ACCATTTTAATTTAAAGCAAGGGCATTAAGGCTTATTTACAGAATTTCTTACTTTTGTAAAGATTATAAG
GCTGATTATCTTTTTCACCATGCCAAAAATTACACAAGATAGAATGGATGTTTGAAATTAAACGTGAGTA
TACAAACAAATACACTAGGTAAATCGAAACATTTTTTTCTCCATTAAGTAACAAATTCCTATTTAGAGAA
AGAATGCTGAGTAGATTAAATAATCTATACAAACTTTTTTAACACAAATGCATACATATAGCCAGTGGGA
TTTGTAGCTAAGCTTGCGAATTCGAGTCTAACTCCTTAACCACTCGGACATAGTGACTTATCTGACACTC
ATTGTAAATTAATATATATATAGGCATTTTGTTTAGTTAAAGGTACTTAAGTAATTAGTATAAACGAACC
AATTTTATAATCAGGAAGTTAAGTGAATGGTAGCACATGTCGTAAAAATTGTGAATTTTTATTGAATAAT
ATTTTAAATACAAGCCTTTCTAGACTAGGTATACTCATAAACATATATGAGCAAAAGGATAGAGGAGATT
ACATTGCATCTTCTACAAATTTATTTATTGCCCTTTACTGAAAAATTAAATAATGAGTACTAAATGATAA
AAAGCGCTCAGTACAAGAAAGATTGCAAAAATATTGCATTCTTCATGAATTAAAGTTGCATATAAGGCAT
ATTGAAAGTAATAGTACTAAAACAGCAGTTAGCGAAAATTAATAGAATTATATTCGCAAGACAATTGTGA
CATTAAATTAAAAAATTGTAGAATTTTTACTATCCTCTTTAACGCCATGAGCCTTTATAAAAAGGTTAAA
TTAGTTTTAACATTCTTTTTTTGAGTAAGAGTTTACAATTTATCAAAACCTGTGTTATTATATTCATTAG
TTTCAATTTATTAGCATCTAGAGAAAAATCAATTGGCAGTTACATTGTTGGAATTTATGAAGAAAAAGAA
TCTACAACGGAGAATAAGTTGCTGATCGCTTTCCCTAAAATTGTATATTTTGCTGAGCTTATTTTGACAT
TTCGTTGAAGTTTTCTCTAATTCGCATTCATTTTAAGTAAAACAATGAGAAATAAAATTACAAAAAATAC
AAATTAAAATACAATTTTTAGCTATAATTATAGACGATGCCCTTGTATCCCATTCTGTCTCGCTTGCCCC
TACTTTTTATCTTTTATATACCATAATGAACGCTGCCGCTACTAACCATACCCCGATTTTACATTTCGGA
CTCCCAAGGACGTACAAAATAGAAAACTATAGAAAAAAATAATCAGAAAATAGCATGTCATCTCTTTGTA
AAACGCGTTTGCAAGAAGAAAGGAAACAATGGAGAAGAGATCATCCATTTGTATGTAAATTTTAGTAAAC
TTGAAGAAATCACTAACAACTTCTCTTACTTAGGGATTCTATGCAAAACCTTGTAAATCATCTGATGGAG
GACTCGATTTAATGAATTGGAAGGTTGGGCCCGCGGCCGCTTAGCTGAAACTTCCAACCCTCCTGCTCCC
GTCACATTACTCGACAAAGCTAATGTTTTGGCAACTTCTCGTCTTTGGCGCAAGACTGTAGCTAAGATTT
TTAAGGAGGAATATCCTCACCTTACCTTAAAAAACCAGCTCATTGACTCCGCAGCCATGCTTTTGGTCAA
GAGCCCTCGTACACTTAACGGTGTTGTTTTGACTGACAACTTGTTTGGTGACATTATTTCAGATGAGGCT
TCTGTCATTCCTGGTAGCTTGGGCCTTTTGCCTTCTGCCTCCCTTTCCGGTGTGGTAGGAAAATCAGAAG
AAAAGGTTCATTGTTTGGTTGAGCCCATTCACGGTAGCGCTCCCGAGCTCGAATTCACTGGCCGTCGTTT
TACAACGTCGTGACTGGGAAAACCCTGGCGTTACCCAACTTAATCGCCTTGCAGCACATCCCCCTTTCGC
CAGCTGGCGTAATAGCGAAGAGGCCCGCACCGATCGCCCTTCCCAACAGTTGCGCAGCCTGAATGGCGAA
TGGCGCCTGATGCGGTATTTTCTCCTTACGCATCTGTGCGGTATTTCACACCGCATA
[95 nt withheld, positions 8598-8692]
T
[46 nt withheld, positions 8694-8739]
C
[141 nt withheld, positions 8741-8881]
CCTTTGACGTTGGAGTCCACGTTCTTT
[37 nt withheld, positions 8909-8945]
ACTCTATCTCGGGCTATTCTTTTGATTTATAAGGGATTTTGCCGATTTCGGTCTATTGGTTAAAAAATGA
GCTGATTTAACAAAAATTTAACGCGAATTTTAACAAAATATTAACGTTTACAATTTTATGGTGCACTCTC
AGTACAATCTGCTCTGATGCCGCATAGTTAAGCCAGCCCCGACACCCGCCAACACCCGCTGACGCGCCCT
GACGGGCTTGTCTGCTCCCGGCATCCGCTTACAGACAAGCTGTGACCGTCTCCGGGAGCTGCATGTGTCA
GAGGTTTTCACCGTCATCACCGAAACGCGCGAGACGAAAGGGCCTCGTGATACGCCTATTTTTATAGGTT
AATGTCATGATAATAATGGTTTCTTAGACGTCAGGTGGCACTTTTCGGGGAAATGTGCGCGGAACCCCTA
TTTGTTTATTTTTCTAAATACATTCAAATATGTATCCGCTCATGAGACAATAACCCTGATAAATGCTTCA
ATAATATTGAAAAAGGAAGAGTATGAGTATTCAACATTTCCGTGTCGCCCTTATTCCCTTTTTTGCGGCA
TTTTGCCTTCCTGTTTTTGCTCACCCAGAAACGCTGGTGAAAGTAAAAGATGCTGAAGATCAGTTGGGTG
CACGAGTGGGTTACATCGAACTGGATCTCAACAGCGGTAAGATCCTTGAGAGTTTTCGCCCCGAAGAACG
TTTTCCAATGATGAGCACTTTTAAAGTTCTGCTATGTGGCGCGGTATTATCCCGTATTGACGCCGGGCAA
GAGCAACTCGGTCGCCGCATACACTATTCTCAGAATGACTTGGTTGAGTACTCACCAGTCACAGAAAAGC
ATCTTACGGATGGCATGACAGTAAGAGAATTATGCAGTGCTGCCATAACCATGAGTGATAACACTGCGGC
CAACTTACTTCTGACAACGATCGGAGGACCGAAGGAGCTAACCGCTTTTTTGCACAACATGGGGGATCAT
GTAACTCGCCTTGATCGTTGGGAACCGGAGCTGAATGAAGCCATACCAAACGACGAGCGTGACACCACGA
TGCCTGTAGCAATGGCAACAACGTTGCGCAAACTATTAACTGGCGAACTACTTACTCTAGCTTCCCGGCA
ACAATTAATAGACTGGATGGAGGCGGATAAAGTTGCAGGACCACTTCTGCGCTCGGCCCTTCCGGCTGGC
TGGTTTATTGCTGATAAATCTGGAGCCGGTGAGCGTGGGTCTCGCGGTATCATTGCAGCACTGGGGCCAG
ATGGTAAGCCCTCCCGTATCGTAGTTATCTACACGACGGGGAGTCAGGCAACTATGGATGAACGAAATAG
ACAGATCGCTGAGATAGGTGCCTCACTGATTAAGCATTGGTAACTGTCAGACCAAGTTTACTCATATATA
CTTTAGATTGATTTAAAACTTCATTTTTAATTTAAAAGGATCTAGGTGAAGATCCTTTTTGATAATCTCA
TGACCAAAATCCCTTAACGTGAGTTTTCGTTCCACTGAGCGTCAGACCCCGTAGAAAAGATCAAAGGATC
TTCTTGAGATCCTTTTTTTCTGCGCGTAATCTGCTGCTTGCAAACAAAAAAACCACCGCTACCAGCGGTG
GTTTGTTTGCCGGATCAAGAGCTACCAACTCTTTTTCCGAAGGTAACTGGCTTCAGCAGAGCGCAGATAC
CAAATACTGTTCTTCTAGTGTAGCCGTAGTTAGGCCACCACTTCAAGAACTCTGTAGCACCGCCTACATA
CCTCGCTCTGCTAATCCTGTTACCAGTGGCTGCTGCCAGTGGCGATAAGTCGTGTCTTACCGGGTTGGAC
TCAAGACGATAGTTACCGGATAAGGCGCAGCGGTCGGGCTGAACGGGGGGTTCGTGCACACAGCCCAGCT
TGGAGCGAACGACCTACACCGAACTGAGATACCTACAGCGTGAGCTATGAGAAAGCGCCACGCTTCCCGA
AGGGAGAAAGGCGGACAGGTATCCGGTAAGCGGCAGGGTCGGAACAGGAGAGCGCACGAGGGAGCTTCCA
GGGGGAAACGCCTGGTATCTTTATAGTCCTGTCGGGTTTCGCCACCTCTGACTTGAGCGTCGATTTTTGT
GATGCTCGTCAGGGGGGCGGAGCCTATGGAAAAACGCCAGCAACGCGGCCTTTTTACGGTTCCTGGCCTT
TTGCTGGCCTTTTGCTCACATGTTCTTTCCTGCGTTATCCCCTGATTCTGTGGATAACCGTATTACCGCC
TTTGAGTGAGCTGATACCGCTCGCCGCAGCCGA
Features (pLannotate 1.2.2; 23 found; start..end, strand, type, name):
      1..40      +  rep_origin     RSF ori (fragment): Plasmids containing the RSF 1030 origin of replication can be propagated in E. coli cells that contain additional plasmids with compatible origins.
     42..134     +  CDS            lacI (fragment): lac repressor; lacI; The lac repressor binds to the lac operator to inhibit transcription in E. coli. This inhibition can be relieved by adding lactose or isopropyl-β-D-thiogalactopyranoside (IPTG).
    147..168     +  protein_bind   CAP binding site: CAP binding activates transcription in the presence of cAMP. E. coli catabolite activator protein
    183..213     +  promoter       lac promoter: promoter for the E. coli lac operon
    217..239     +  protein_bind   lac operator (fragment): The lac repressor binds to the lac operator to inhibit transcription in E. coli. This inhibition can be relieved by adding lactose or isopropyl-β-D-thiogalactopyranoside (IPTG). lac repressor encoded by lacI
    274..296     -  misc_feature   MCS (fragment): pUC18/19 multiple cloning site
    322..1473    +  promoter       nmt1 promoter: wild-type nmt1 promoter from Schizosaccharomyces pombe, conferring strong thiamine-repressible expression
   1486..2199    +  CDS            GFPmut3: GFPmut3 is a basic (constitutively fluorescent) green fluorescent protein published in 1996, derived from Aequorea victoria. It is reported to be a very rapidly-maturing weak dimer.
   2206..3597    +  CDS            atg6: BECN1_SCHPO - Protein inferred from homology: Swiss-Prot protein existence level 3. Required for cytoplasm to vacuole transport (Cvt), autophagy, nucleophagy, and mitophagy, as a part of the autophagy-specific vps34 PI3-kinase complex I. This complex is essential to recruit the atg8- phosphatidylinositol conjugate and the atg12-atg5 conjugate to the preautophagosomal structure. Also involved in endosome-to-Golgi retrograde transport as part of the vps34 PI3-kinase complex II (By similarity). Plays a role in meiosis and sporulation. From Schizosaccharomyces pombe (strain 972 / ATCC 24843) (Fiss
   3627..3814    +  terminator     ADH1 terminator: S. cerevisiae ADH1; transcription terminator for the S. cerevisiae alcohol dehydrogenase 1 (ADH1) gene
   4561..5082    +  CDS            leu1 (fragment): LEU3_SCHPO - Experimental evidence at protein level: Swiss-Prot protein existence level 1. Catalyzes the oxidation of 3-carboxy-2-hydroxy-4- methylpentanoate (3-isopropylmalate) to 3-carboxy-4-methyl-2- oxopentanoate. The product decarboxylates to 4-methyl-2 oxopentanoate. From Schizosaccharomyces pombe (strain 972 / ATCC 24843) (Fission yeast).
   5478..6272    -  CDS            S. pombe ura4: orotidine 5'-phosphate decarboxylase, required for uracil biosynthesis; Schizosaccharomyces pombe ura4
   6881..7664    -  rep_origin     ars1: Schizosaccharomyces pombe autonomously replicating sequence ars1
   7825..7890    +  CDS            hus5 (fragment): UBC9_SCHPO - Also known as ubc9. Experimental evidence at protein level: Swiss-Prot protein existence level 1. Catalyzes the covalent attachment of ubiquitin-like protein SUMO/Smt3 to other proteins. Required for efficient recovery from DNA damage or S-phase arrest and normal mitosis. This may be as part of a checkpoint independent recovery process. From Schizosaccharomyces pombe (strain 972 / ATCC 24843) (Fission yeast).
   7982..8380    +  CDS            leu1 (fragment): LEU3_SCHPO - Experimental evidence at protein level: Swiss-Prot protein existence level 1. Catalyzes the oxidation of 3-carboxy-2-hydroxy-4- methylpentanoate (3-isopropylmalate) to 3-carboxy-4-methyl-2- oxopentanoate. The product decarboxylates to 4-methyl-2 oxopentanoate. From Schizosaccharomyces pombe (strain 972 / ATCC 24843) (Fission yeast).
   8383..8540    +  CDS            lacZα (fragment): LacZα fragment of β-galactosidase; lacZ fragment
   8546..8597    -  misc_feature   bom (fragment): basis of mobility region from pBR322
   8616..9071    +  rep_origin     f1 ori (sequence partly withheld): f1 bacteriophage origin of replication; arrow indicates direction of (+) strand synthesis
   9072..9121    -  misc_feature   bom (fragment): basis of mobility region from pBR322
   9223..9258    -  CDS            rop (fragment): Rop protein, which maintains plasmids at low copy number; rop
   9353..9457    +  promoter       AmpR promoter: bla
   9458..10318   +  CDS            AmpR: β-lactamase; bla; confers resistance to ampicillin, carbenicillin, and related antibiotics
  10489..11077   +  rep_origin     ori: high-copy-number ColE1/pMB1/pBR322/pUC origin of replication
