[The description below was written by a language model from this plasmid's Addgene catalogue record and pLannotate feature annotations shown in this document.]
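Description:
pDB4953 is a fission yeast expression plasmid built on the pDUAL-41nmt1p-GFP backbone, carrying the Schizosaccharomyces pombe autophagy gene atg6 (SPAC20G8.10c) as an N-terminal GFP fusion. The sequenced record is about 11.2 kb. In E. coli it is maintained through a high-copy ColE1/pUC-type origin and selected with ampicillin via the bla gene; an f1 origin and small remnants of lac and pBR322-derived sequences are also annotated as backbone leftovers.

The expression cassette consists of an nmt1-family promoter, a GFP coding sequence (matched by the annotation software to GFPmut3), the roughly 1.4 kb atg6 open reading frame inserted by Gibson assembly at a BglII site, and the S. cerevisiae ADH1 terminator. The catalogue specifies the 41nmt1 promoter, the attenuated medium-strength version of the thiamine-repressible nmt1 promoter, whereas the automated annotation labels it as wild-type nmt1; the two differ only by small changes that such annotation may not distinguish.

For yeast, the plasmid carries ura4 and ars1 flanked by two separate fragments of leu1. This matches the general pDUAL design. The intact plasmid can replicate episomally under uracil selection. Alternatively, excising the ura4–ars1 segment leaves a linear fragment whose leu1 ends target integration at the chromosomal leu1 locus, with leucine prototrophy as the selection.

Atg6 is the Beclin 1 homologue and a component of the Vps34 PI3-kinase complexes. According to the associated publication title, the construct belongs to a set used for imaging-based detection of protein interactions in fission yeast with a Pil1 co-tethering assay. GFP-Atg6 presumably serves there as a fluorescent interaction partner, though the record does not state its exact role.
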