Addgene plasmid #174020: pDB4953
Purpose: pDUAL plasmid expressing GFP-Atg6 from 41nmt1 promoter
Depositing lab: Li-Lin Du. Depositing organization: National Institute of Biological Sciences, Beijing. Publication: Visual detection of binary, ternary and quaternary protein interactions in fission yeast using a Pil1 co-tethering assay. Yu ZQ, Liu XM, Zhao D, Xu DD, Du LL. J Cell Sci. 2021 Oct 1;134(19):jcs258774. doi: 10.1242/jcs.258774. Epub 2021 Oct 12. PubMed 34499173.
Backbone
  Vector backbone: pDUAL-41nmt1p-GFP
  Backbone manufacturer: Li-Lin Du's lab
  Backbone size w/o insert (bp): 10000
  Modifications to backbone: BglII to digest the vector and gel recycle the long fragment, and insert Atg6 into it
  Vector type: Yeast Expression
  Selectable markers: LEU1, URA4
Growth in bacteria
  Bacterial resistance: Ampicillin, 100 μg/mL
  Growth temperature: 37°C
  Growth strain: DH5alpha
  Copy number: Unknown
Gene/Insert
  Gene/Insert name: Atg6 (alt name: SPAC20G8.10c)
  Species: S. pombe (fission yeast)
  Insert size (bp): 1395
  GenBank ID: NP_001342824.1
  Promoter: 41nmt1
  Tag / fusion protein: GFP, Atg6 (N terminal on backbone)
  Cloning method: Gibson Cloning
  Sequencing primers: 5′ aattgtacaaaaGATCTATGCAGTATTTGTGTCAGAGG; 3′ AGTGGCGCGCCAGATCtTTAAAAGTTCGACTGCTTGTCC
Terms and licenses: Academic/Nonprofit Terms; Industry Terms: Not Available to Industry
Depositor comments: Visit https://www.biorxiv.org/content/10.1101/2021.04.13.439745v1 for the preprint.
How to cite: pDB4953 was a gift from Li-Lin Du (Addgene plasmid # 174020 ; http://n2t.net/addgene:174020 ; RRID:Addgene_174020)
